>Addgene plasmid #221087 | pRS415-TEF1pr-CFAPorig | addgene full sequence | sequence record 438032 | Addgene NGS Result
AAAAAAAAAAAATACAACAAATAAAAAACACTCAATGACCTGACCATTTGATGGAGTTTAAGTCAATACC
TTCTTGAACCATTTCCCATAATGGTGAAAGTTCCCTCAAGAATTTTACTCTGTCAGAAACGGCCTTAACG
ACGTAGTCGATATGGTGCACTCTCAGTACAATCTGCTCTGATGCCGCATAGTTAAGCCAGCCCCGACACC
CGCCAACACCCGCTGACGCGCCCTGACGGGCTTGTCTGCTCCCGGCATCCGCTTACAGACAAGCTGTGAC
CGTCTCCGGGAGCTGCATGTGTCAGAGGTTTTCACCGTCATCACCGAAACGCGCGAGACGAAAGGGCCTC
GTGATACGCCTATTTTTATAGGTTAATGTCATGATAATAATGGTTTCTTAGGACGGATCGCTTGCCTGTA
ACTTACACGCGCCTCGTATCTTTTAATGATGGAATAATTTGGGAATTTACTCTGTGTTTATTTATTTTTA
TGTTTTGTATTTGGATTTTAGAAAGTAAATAAAGAAGGTAGAAGAGTTACGGAATGAAGAAAAAAAAATA
AACAAAGGTTTAAAAAATTTCAACAAAAAGCGTACTTTACATATATATTTATTAGACAAGAAAAGCAGAT
TAAATAGATATACATTCGATTAACGATAAGTAAAATGTAAAATCACAGGATTTTCGTGTGTGGTCTTCTA
CACAGACAAGATGAAACAATTCGGCATTAATACCTGAGAGCAGGAAGAGCAAGATAAAAGGTAGTATTTG
TTGGCGATCCCCCTAGAGTCTTTTACATCTTCGGAAAACAAAAACTATTTTTTCTTTAATTTCTTTTTTT
ACTTTCTATTTTTAATTTATATATTTATATTAAAAAATTTAAATTATAATTATTTTTATAGCACGTGATG
AAAAGGACCCAGGTGGCACTTTTCGGGGAAATGTGCGCGGAACCCCTATTTGTTTATTTTTCTAAATACA
TTCAAATATGTATCCGCTCATGAGACAATAACCCTGATAAATGCTTCAATAATATTGAAAAAGGAAGAGT
ATGAGTATTCAACATTTCCGTGTCGCCCTTATTCCCTTTTTTGCGGCATTTTGCCTTCCTGTTTTTGCTC
ACCCAGAAACGCTGGTGAAAGTAAAAGATGCTGAAGATCAGTTGGGTGCACGAGTGGGTTACATCGAACT
GGATCTCAACAGCGGTAAGATCCTTGAGAGTTTTCGCCCCGAAGAACGTTTTCCAATGATGAGCACTTTT
AAAGTTCTGCTATGTGGCGCGGTATTATCCCGTATTGACGCCGGGCAAGAGCAACTCGGTCGCCGCATAC
ACTATTCTCAGAATGACTTGGTTGAGTACTCACCAGTCACAGAAAAGCATCTTACGGATGGCATGACAGT
AAGAGAATTATGCAGTGCTGCCATAACCATGAGTGATAACACTGCGGCCAACTTACTTCTGACAACGATC
GGAGGACCGAAGGAGCTAACCGCTTTTTTGCACAACATGGGGGATCATGTAACTCGCCTTGATCGTTGGG
AACCGGAGCTGAATGAAGCCATACCAAACGACGAGCGTGACACCACGATGCCTGTAGCAATGGCAACAAC
GTTGCGCAAACTATTAACTGGCGAACTACTTACTCTAGCTTCCCGGCAACAATTAATAGACTGGATGGAG
GCGGATAAAGTTGCAGGACCACTTCTGCGCTCGGCCCTTCCGGCTGGCTGGTTTATTGCTGATAAATCTG
GAGCCGGTGAGCGTGGGTCTCGCGGTATCATTGCAGCACTGGGGCCAGATGGTAAGCCCTCCCGTATCGT
AGTTATCTACACGACGGGGAGTCAGGCAACTATGGATGAACGAAATAGACAGATCGCTGAGATAGGTGCC
TCACTGATTAAGCATTGGTAACTGTCAGACCAAGTTTACTCATATATACTTTAGATTGATTTAAAACTTC
ATTTTTAATTTAAAAGGATCTAGGTGAAGATCCTTTTTGATAATCTCATGACCAAAATCCCTTAACGTGA
GTTTTCGTTCCACTGAGCGTCAGACCCCGTAGAAAAGATCAAAGGATCTTCTTGAGATCCTTTTTTTCTG
CGCGTAATCTGCTGCTTGCAAACAAAAAAACCACCGCTACCAGCGGTGGTTTGTTTGCCGGATCAAGAGC
TACCAACTCTTTTTCCGAAGGTAACTGGCTTCAGCAGAGCGCAGATACCAAATACTGTTCTTCTAGTGTA
GCCGTAGTTAGGCCACCACTTCAAGAACTCTGTAGCACCGCCTACATACCTCGCTCTGCTAATCCTGTTA
CCAGTGGCTGCTGCCAGTGGCGATAAGTCGTGTCTTACCGGGTTGGACTCAAGACGATAGTTACCGGATA
AGGCGCAGCGGTCGGGCTGAACGGGGGGTTCGTGCACACAGCCCAGCTTGGAGCGAACGACCTACACCGA
ACTGAGATACCTACAGCGTGAGCTATGAGAAAGCGCCACGCTTCCCGAAGGGAGAAAGGCGGACAGGTAT
CCGGTAAGCGGCAGGGTCGGAACAGGAGAGCGCACGAGGGAGCTTCCAGGGGGAAACGCCTGGTATCTTT
ATAGTCCTGTCGGGTTTCGCCACCTCTGACTTGAGCGTCGATTTTTGTGATGCTCGTCAGGGGGGCGGAG
CCTATGGAAAAACGCCAGCAACGCGGCCTTTTTACGGTTCCTGGCCTTTTGCTGGCCTTTTGCTCACATG
TTCTTTCCTGCGTTATCCCCTGATTCTGTGGATAACCGTATTACCGCCTTTGAGTGAGCTGATACCGCTC
GCCGCAGCCGAACGACCGAGCGCAGCGAGTCAGTGAGCGAGGAAGCGGAAGAGCGCCCAATACGCAAACC
GCCTCTCCCCGCGCGTTGGCCGATTCATTAATGCAGCTGGCACGACAGGTTTCCCGACTGGAAAGCGGGC
AGTGAGCGCAACGCAATTAATGTGAGTTAGCTCACTCATTAGGCACCCCAGGCTTTACACTTTATGCTTC
CGGCTCGTATGTTGTGTGGAATTGTGAGCGGATAACAATTTCACACAGGAAACAGCTATGACCATGATTA
CGCCAAGCGCGCAATTAACCCTCACTAAAGGGAACAAAAGCTGGAGCTCATAGCTTCAAAATGTTTCTAC
TCCTTTTTTACTCTTCCAGATTTTCTCGGACTCCGCGCATCGCCGTACCACTTCAAAACACCCAAGCACA
GCATACTAAATTTCCCCTCTTTCTTCCTCTAGGGTGTCGTTAATTACCCGTACTAAAGGTTTGGAAAAGA
AAAAAGAGACCGCCTCGTTTCTTTTTCTTCGTCGAAAAAGGCAATAAAAATTTTTATCACGTTTCTTTTT
CTTGAAAATTTTTTTTTTGATTTTTTTCTCTTTCGATGACCTCCCATTGATATTTAAGTTAATAAACGGT
CTTCAATTTCTCAAGTTTCAGTTTCATTTTTCTTGTTCTATTACAACTTTTTTTACTTCTTGCTCATTAG
AAAGAAAGCATAGCAATCTAATCTAAGTTTTCTAGAACTAGTGGATCCCCCGGGCTGCAGGAATTCGATA
TCAAGCTTATCGATACCGTCGACGCGGGTGCGGGTGCGGGTATGCAGGCCGTCGTTACCCAAGAACCTAG
TGTTACCGTTAGCCCAGGTGGTACTGTTATACTTACTTGTGGAAGTGGTACGGGTGCCGTCACATCTGGT
CATTATGCAAATTGGTTTCAACAAAAACCAGGACAAGCTCCAAGAGCTTTGATTTTTGATACTGATAAGA
AGTATTCTTGGACCCCAGGTAGATTTTCTGGATCTTTGCTGGGAGCAAAGGCAGCTTTGACAATATCAGA
TGCTCAGCCTGAGGACGAAGCCGAGTATTACTGTTCTCTTAGCGACGTGGATGGCTACTTGTTTGGCGGT
GGAACACAACTGACGGTTCTGTCCGGTGGTGGCGGCTCTGGTGGCGGTGGCAGCGGCGGTGGTGGTTCCG
GAGGCGGCGGTTCTCAGGCTGTGGTGACTCAGGAGCCGTCAGTGACTGTGTCCCCAGGAGGGACAGTCAT
TCTCACTTGTGGCTCCGGCACTGGAGCTGTCACCAGTGGTCATTATGCCAACTGGTTCCAGCAGAAGCCT
GGCCAAGCCCCCAGGGCACTTATATTTGACACCGACAAGAAGTATTCCTGGACCCCTGGCCGATTCTCAG
GCTCCCTCCTTGGGGCCAAGGCTGCCCTGACCATCTCGGATGCGCAGCCTGAAGATGAGGCTGAGTATTA
CTGTTCGCTCTCCGACGTTGACGGTTATCTGTTCGGAGGAGGCACCCAGCTGACCGTCCTCTCCGAGCAG
AAGCTGATCAGCGAGGAGGACCTGGAGCAGAAGCTGATCAGCGAGGAGGACCTGTAACGCCTCGAGTCAT
GTAATTAGTTATGTCACGCTTACATTCACGCCCTCCCCCCACATCCGCTCTAACCGAAAAGGAAGGAGTT
AGACAACCTGAAGTCTAGGTCCCTATTTATTTTTTTATAGTTATGTTAGTATTAAGAACGTTATTTATAT
TTCAAATTTTTCTTTTTTTTCTGTACAGACGCGTGTACGCATGTAACATTATACTGAAAACCTTGCTTGA
GAAGGTTTTGGGACGCTCGAAGGCTTTAATTTGCGGCCGGTACCCAATTCGCCCTATAGTGAGTCGTATT
ACGCGCGCTCACTGGCCGTCGTTTTACAACGTCGTGACTGGGAAAACCCTGGCGTTACCCAACTTAATCG
CCTTGCAGCACATCCCCCTTTCGCCAGCTGGCGTAATAGCGAAGAGGCCCGCACCGATCGCCCTTCCCAA
CAGTTGCGCAGCCTGAATGGCGAATGG
[124 nt withheld, positions 4858-4981]
C
[91 nt withheld, positions 4983-5073]
A
[49 nt withheld, positions 5075-5123]
CCTTTGACGTTGGAGTCCACGTTCTTT
[37 nt withheld, positions 5151-5187]
ACCCTATCTCGGTCTATTCTTTTGATTTATAAGGGATTTTGCCGATTTCGGCCTATTGGTTAAAAAATGA
GCTGATTTAACAAAAATTTAACGCGAATTTTAACAAAATATTAACGCTTACAATTTCCTGATGCGGTATT
TTCTCCTTACGCATCTGTGCGGTATTTCACACCGCATATCGACCGGTCGAGGAGAACTTCTAGTATATCT
ACATACCTAATATTATTGCCTTATTAAAAATGGAATCCCAACAATTACATCAAAATCCACATTCTCTTCA
AAATCAATTGTCCTGTACTTCCTTGTTCATGTGTGTTCAAAAACGTTATATTTATAGGATAATTATACTC
TATTTCTCAACAAGTAATTGGTTGTTTGGCCGAGCGGTCTAAGGCGCCTGATTCAAGAAATATCTTGACC
GCAGTTAACTGTGGGAATACTCAGGTATCGTAAGATGCAAGAGTTCGAATCTCTTAGCAACCATTATTTT
TTTCCTCAACATAACGAGAACACACAGGGGCGCTATCGCACAGAATCAAATTCGATGACTGGAAATTTTT
TGTTAATTTCAGAGGTCGCCTGACGCATATACCTTTTTCAACTGAAAAATTGGGAGAAAAAGGAAAGGTG
AGAGCGCCGGAACCGGCTTTTCATATAGAATAGAGAAGCGTTCATGACTAAATGCTTGCATCACAATACT
TGAAGTTGACAATATTATTTAAGGACCTATTGTTTTTTCCAATAGGTGGTTAGCAATCGTCTTACTTTCT
AACTTTTCTTACCTTTTACATTTCAGCAATATATATATATATATTTCAAGGATATACCATTCTAATGTCT
GCCCCTAAGAAGATCGTCGTTTTGCCAGGTGACCACGTTGGTCAAGAAATCACAGCCGAAGCCATTAAGG
TTCTTAAAGCTATTTCTGATGTTCGTTCCAATGTCAAGTTCGATTTCGAAAATCATTTAATTGGTGGTGC
TGCTATCGATGCTACAGGTGTTCCACTTCCAGATGAGGCGCTGGAAGCCTCCAAGAAGGCTGATGCCGTT
TTGTTAGGTGCTGTGGGTGGTCCTAAATGGGGTACCGGTAGTGTTAGACCTGAACAAGGTTTACTAAAAA
TCCGTAAAGAACTTCAATTGTACGCCAACTTAAGACCATGTAACTTTGCATCCGACTCTCTTTTAGACTT
ATCTCCAATCAAGCCACAATTTGCTAAAGGTACTGACTTCGTTGTTGTCAGAGAATTAGTGGGAGGTATT
TACTTTGGTAAGAGAAAGGAAGACGATGGTGATGGTGTCGCTTGGGATAGTGAACAATACACCGTTCCAG
AAGTGCAAAGAATCACAAGAATGGCCGCTTTCATGGCCCTACAACATGAGCCACCATTGCCTATTTGGTC
CTTGGATAAAGCTAATGTTTTGGCCTCTTCAAGATTATGGAGAAAAACTGTGGAGGAAACCATCAAGAAC
GAATTCCCTACATTGAAGGTTCAACATCAATTGATTGATTCTGCCGCCATGATCCTAGTTAAGAACCCAA
CCCACCTAAATGGTATTATAATCACCAGCAACATGTTTGGTGATATCATCTCCGATGAAGCCTCCGTTAT
CCCAGGTTCCTTGGGTTTGTTGCCATCTGCGTCCTTGGCCTCTTTGCCAGACAAGAACACCGCATTTGGT
TTGTACGAACCATGCCACGGTTCTGCTCCAGATTTGCCAAAGAATAAGGTCAACCCTATCGCCACTATCT
TGTCTGCTGCAATGATGTTGAAATTGTCATTGAACTTGCCTGAAGAAGGTAAGGCCATTGAAGATGCAGT
TAAAAAGGTTTTGGATGCAGGTATCAGAACTGGTGATTTAGGTGGTTCCAACAGTACCACCGAAGTCGGT
GATGCTGTCGCCGAAGAAGTTAAGAAAATCCTTGCTTAAAAAGATTCTCTTTTTTTATGATATTTGTACA
TAAACTTTATAAATGAAATTCATAATAGAAACGACACGAAATTACAAAATGGAATATGTTCATAGGGTAG
ACGAAACTATATACGCAATCTACATACATTTATCAAGAAGGAGAAAAAGGAGGATGTAAAGGAATACAGG
TAAGCAAATTGATACTAATGGCTCAACGTGATAAGGAAAAAGAATTGCACTTTAACATTAATATTGACAA
GGAGGAGGGCACCACACAAAAAGTTAGGTGTAACAGAAAATCATGAAACTATGATTCCTAATTTATATAT
TGGAGGATTTTCTCTA
Features (pLannotate 1.2.2; 23 found; start..end, strand, type, name):
     35..151     -  CDS            NFS1 (fragment): NFS1_YEAST - Also known as SPL1 From Saccharomyces cerevisiae (strain ATCC 204508 / S288c) (Baker's yeast).
    150..200     -  misc_feature   bom (fragment): basis of mobility region from pBR322
    302..337     -  CDS            rop (fragment): Rop protein, which maintains plasmids at low copy number; rop
    406..909     -  misc_feature   CEN/ARS: S. cerevisiae CEN6 centromere fused to an autonomously replicating sequence
    946..1050    +  promoter       AmpR promoter: bla
   1051..1911    +  CDS            AmpR: β-lactamase; bla; confers resistance to ampicillin, carbenicillin, and related antibiotics
   2082..2670    +  rep_origin     ori: high-copy-number ColE1/pMB1/pBR322/pUC origin of replication
   2853..2945    +  CDS            lacI (fragment): lac repressor; lacI; The lac repressor binds to the lac operator to inhibit transcription in E. coli. This inhibition can be relieved by adding lactose or isopropyl-β-D-thiogalactopyranoside (IPTG).
   2958..2979    +  protein_bind   CAP binding site: CAP binding activates transcription in the presence of cAMP. E. coli catabolite activator protein
   2994..3024    +  promoter       lac promoter: promoter for the E. coli lac operon
   3032..3048    +  protein_bind   lac operator: The lac repressor binds to the lac operator to inhibit transcription in E. coli. This inhibition can be relieved by adding lactose or isopropyl-β-D-thiogalactopyranoside (IPTG). lac repressor encoded by lacI
   3093..3111    +  promoter       T3 promoter: promoter for bacteriophage T3 RNA polymerase
   3129..3527    +  promoter       TEF1 promoter: S. cerevisiae TEF1; promoter for EF-1α
   3531..3593    +  misc_feature   MCS (fragment): pBluescript multiple cloning site
   3615..4334    +  CDS            FAPα2: fluorogen-activating protein composed of a dimer of the L5-MG single-chain antibody fragment (Szent-Gyorgyi et al., 2008) binds malachite green derivatives to produce red fluorescence
   4407..4654    +  terminator     CYC1 terminator: S. cerevisiae CYC1; transcription terminator for CYC1
   4673..4691    -  promoter       T7 promoter: promoter for bacteriophage T7 RNA polymerase
   4699..4854    +  CDS            lacZα (fragment): LacZα fragment of β-galactosidase; lacZ fragment
   4858..5286    +  rep_origin     f1 ori (sequence partly withheld): f1 bacteriophage origin of replication; arrow indicates direction of (+) strand synthesis
   5314..5366    -  misc_feature   bom (fragment): basis of mobility region from pBR322
   5397..5474    +  CDS            YO192_YEAST (fragment): Experimental evidence at protein level: Swiss-Prot protein existence level 1. From Saccharomyces cerevisiae (strain ATCC 204508 / S288c) (Baker's yeast).
   5614..6021    +  promoter       LEU2 promoter: S. cerevisiae LEU2
   6022..7116    +  CDS            LEU2: 3-isopropylmalate dehydrogenase, required for leucine biosynthesis; S. cerevisiae LEU2; yeast auxotrophic marker
