[The description below was written by a language model from this plasmid's Addgene catalogue record and pLannotate feature annotations shown in this document.]
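Description:
pRS415-TEF1pr-CFAPorig is a yeast expression shuttle vector built on the pRS415 backbone and supplied as an empty tagging backbone rather than carrying a gene of interest. In Saccharomyces cerevisiae it is maintained through a CEN6/ARS element, which gives stable, low-copy, centromeric propagation, and it is selected by leucine prototrophy through the LEU2 marker expressed from its own promoter. In E. coli it replicates from a ColE1/pUC-type origin and is selected with ampicillin via the β-lactamase gene. An f1 origin, T3 and T7 promoters, and remnants of the lac/lacZα region are carried over from the pBluescript-derived pRS architecture. Short fragment hits in the annotation (NFS1, rop, bom, lacI) appear to be backbone or LEU2-flanking remnants, not functional elements.

The expression cassette consists of the constitutive yeast TEF1 promoter, a portion of the multiple cloning site, a fluorogen-activating protein (FAP) coding sequence, and the CYC1 terminator. According to the depositor, a linker-MYC-FAPorig-MYC segment was inserted between the SalI and XhoI sites of pRS415-TEF1pr, so an open reading frame cloned in frame into the remaining upstream sites acquires a C-terminal tag made of the original FAP with two MYC epitopes. The automated annotation identifies the FAP as a dimer of the L5-MG single-chain antibody fragment. This protein is non-fluorescent on its own but produces red fluorescence when it binds malachite green-derived fluorogens; the MYC epitopes were not separately annotated. The construct belongs to a set made to optimise FAP tagging for quantitative protein trafficking and colocalisation studies in budding yeast, with this plasmid representing the original, unoptimised version of the tag.
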