Addgene plasmid #221087: pRS415-TEF1pr-CFAPorig
Purpose: (Empty Backbone) FAP insert for C-terminally tagging genes of interest (original FAP + 2xMYC tag)
Depositing lab: Allyson O’Donnell. Depositing organization: University of Pittsburgh (University, School of Medicine, and Cancer Institute). Publication: Optimization of the fluorogen-activating protein tag for quantitative protein trafficking and colocalization studies in S. cerevisiae. Oppenheimer KG, Hager NA, McAtee CK, Filiztekin E, Shang C, Warnick JA, Bruchez MP, Brodsky JL, Prosser DC, Kwiatkowski AV, O'Donnell AF. Mol Biol Cell. 2024 Jul 1;35(7):mr5. doi: 10.1091/mbc.E24-04-0174. Epub 2024 May 29. PubMed 38809589.
Backbone
  Vector backbone: pRS415
  Vector type: Yeast Expression
  Selectable markers: LEU2
Growth in bacteria
  Bacterial resistance: Ampicillin, 100 μg/mL
  Growth temperature: 37°C
  Growth strain: DH5alpha
  Copy number: Low Copy
Gene/Insert
  Gene/Insert name: None
Terms and licenses: Academic/Nonprofit Terms; Industry Terms: Not Available to Industry
Depositor comments: The Linker-MYC-FAPorig-MYC sequence was cloned into the SalI and XhoI sites of the pRS415-TEF1pr plasmid.
How to cite: pRS415-TEF1pr-CFAPorig was a gift from Allyson O’Donnell (Addgene plasmid # 221087 ; http://n2t.net/addgene:221087 ; RRID:Addgene_221087)
